>Addgene plasmid #165117 | EGFP-Nsp12 | depositor full sequence | sequence record 322251 | EGFP-Nsp12 sequence 3147 bps
CTCTCGGCATGGACGAGCTGTACAAGTCCGGACTCAGATCTCGAGCTCAAGCTTCGAATTCTATGTCAGC
AGACGCACAAAGTTTTCTGAACCGGGTATGCGGAGTCAGTGCGGCGAGGCTTACGCCCTGTGGTACGGGA
ACATCAACGGACGTTGTTTACCGCGCCTTCGACATATACAATGATAAAGTCGCCGGCTTCGCAAAGTTCC
TTAAAACGAATTGCTGTAGGTTCCAAGAAAAGGACGAGGATGATAATTTGATAGACTCCTACTTCGTGGT
CAAACGACACACGTTTTCAAATTATCAGCACGAGGAAACGATATATAATCTTCTTAAAGACTGCCCTGCA
GTGGCAAAACACGACTTCTTTAAGTTCCGCATTGACGGGGATATGGTCCCCCATATCTCCCGACAGAGAT
TGACGAAATATACAATGGCGGATCTGGTGTACGCCCTGAGACACTTCGATGAGGGCAATTGTGATACACT
CAAGGAGATTCTCGTGACCTACAATTGTTGCGATGATGACTATTTCAATAAGAAAGACTGGTACGACTTC
GTCGAAAACCCTGATATATTGAGGGTGTACGCAAACCTGGGTGAACGAGTAAGACAGGCACTTCTGAAAA
CCGTCCAATTCTGCGACGCTATGAGAAACGCGGGCATTGTTGGTGTGCTTACGCTGGATAACCAAGACCT
CAATGGTAATTGGTACGATTTTGGGGACTTCATCCAAACCACTCCTGGCTCAGGCGTTCCCGTGGTAGAC
AGCTACTATTCTTTGTTGATGCCAATTCTTACACTCACAAGGGCCCTGACCGCTGAGTCACACGTCGATA
CGGACTTGACCAAGCCCTACATCAAGTGGGATCTTCTGAAGTACGACTTTACCGAGGAACGATTGAAGCT
TTTTGATCGCTACTTTAAATACTGGGATCAGACGTACCACCCAAACTGCGTGAATTGCCTGGATGACCGA
TGTATACTCCATTGCGCGAACTTTAACGTTTTGTTCTCTACAGTATTTCCTCCGACGAGCTTCGGACCGC
TTGTGAGAAAGATATTCGTCGACGGCGTCCCATTTGTTGTCAGCACTGGTTACCACTTTCGCGAGTTGGG
GGTGGTCCACAATCAGGATGTCAATTTGCATTCCTCCAGGCTTTCTTTTAAAGAGTTGCTTGTTTATGCC
GCTGACCCCGCGATGCATGCAGCCTCTGGGAATCTTTTGCTGGACAAAAGGACGACGTGCTTTAGCGTTG
CTGCCCTTACAAATAACGTAGCATTTCAAACCGTAAAACCCGGTAATTTTAATAAAGATTTTTATGATTT
TGCAGTCTCTAAGGGTTTTTTCAAGGAGGGGAGTAGTGTAGAGCTTAAACATTTTTTTTTCGCTCAGGAT
GGTAACGCTGCGATCAGCGACTACGACTACTATCGATACAATCTCCCGACGATGTGTGATATCAGGCAGT
TGTTGTTCGTTGTAGAAGTGGTTGATAAGTATTTTGACTGTTATGACGGCGGCTGTATCAATGCCAACCA
GGTCATTGTGAATAACCTCGATAAATCTGCCGGGTTCCCCTTTAACAAGTGGGGGAAGGCGCGACTGTAC
TACGACAGCATGTCTTACGAAGATCAGGACGCACTCTTTGCATACACAAAGAGGAATGTGATACCGACTA
TAACTCAAATGAACCTTAAGTATGCAATCAGCGCGAAAAATCGGGCTAGGACTGTTGCCGGAGTTAGCAT
ATGTAGTACCATGACAAACCGACAGTTCCACCAGAAGTTGCTGAAATCAATTGCTGCGACCCGGGGTGCG
ACTGTAGTAATCGGGACATCAAAGTTCTACGGCGGGTGGCATAACATGCTCAAGACGGTCTACTCAGACG
TTGAGAATCCGCATCTTATGGGTTGGGATTATCCAAAGTGTGACAGGGCGATGCCCAACATGTTGCGGAT
AATGGCCTCCTTGGTACTTGCACGGAAACATACAACCTGCTGTAGTTTGTCACACCGATTTTACCGACTG
GCAAACGAATGTGCTCAGGTTCTCAGTGAAATGGTAATGTGTGGCGGCTCCCTCTACGTTAAGCCCGGTG
GCACAAGCTCTGGAGACGCAACTACTGCCTATGCAAACAGTGTATTCAACATCTGCCAGGCTGTCACGGC
CAATGTTAACGCATTGCTTTCCACTGACGGAAATAAGATTGCAGACAAATACGTGAGAAATTTGCAACAT
AGACTCTACGAATGCCTCTATCGCAATCGCGATGTTGATACGGACTTCGTTAATGAGTTCTATGCTTACT
TGCGAAAGCACTTCTCCATGATGATTCTGTCAGACGACGCTGTAGTATGCTTTAATTCAACGTATGCCTC
CCAGGGTCTGGTCGCGTCCATAAAAAATTTTAAAAGCGTCCTGTATTACCAAAATAACGTTTTCATGAGC
GAAGCGAAATGTTGGACCGAGACTGATCTTACTAAGGGCCCTCATGAGTTCTGCTCACAACACACTATGT
TGGTCAAGCAGGGCGACGATTACGTGTATCTTCCTTATCCCGATCCTAGTAGGATTCTTGGAGCAGGTTG
CTTCGTGGATGATATCGTCAAAACGGACGGCACCCTCATGATAGAGAGGTTCGTCTCTTTGGCTATAGAC
GCGTATCCGCTTACTAAACATCCTAACCAAGAATACGCGGATGTATTCCATCTTTATCTGCAGTATATCA
GAAAGTTGCATGATGAGCTGACCGGTCACATGTTGGACATGTATAGCGTGATGCTTACCAATGACAATAC
TTCACGGTACTGGGAACCTGAATTTTACGAGGCGATGTATACGCCTCACACCGTCCTGCAGTAAGGATCC
ACCGGATCTAGATAACTGATCATAATCAGCCATACCACATTTGTAGAGGTTTTACTTGCTTTAAAAAACC
TCCCACACCTCCCCCTGAACCTGAAACATAAAATGAATGCAATTGTTGTTGTTAACTTGTTTATTGCAGC
TTATAATGGTTACAAATAAAGCAATAGCATCACAAATTTCACAAATAAAGCATTTTTTTCACTGCATTCT
AGTTGTGGTTTGTCCAAACTCATCAATGTATCTTAACGCGTAAATTGTAAGCGTTAATATTTTGTTA
Features (pLannotate 1.2.2; 6 found; start..end, strand, type, name):
     27..62      +  misc_feature   MCS (fragment): multiple cloning site
     66..2861    +  CDS            rep (fragment): R1AB_SARS2 - Experimental evidence at protein level: Swiss-Prot protein existence level 1. [2'-O-methyltransferase]: Methyltransferase that mediates mRNA cap 2'-O-ribose methylation to the 5'-cap structure of viral mRNAs. N7-methyl guanosine cap is a prerequisite for binding of nsp16. Therefore plays an essential role in viral mRNAs cap methylation which is essential to evade immune system. From Severe acute respiratory syndrome coronavirus 2 (2019-nCoV) (SARS-CoV-2).
   2887..2971    +  CDS            large T antigen (fragment): large T antigen from SV40 (simian virus 40)
   2994..3115    +  polyA_signal   SV40 poly(A) signal: SV40 polyadenylation signal
   3122..3147    -  rep_origin     M13 ori (fragment): M13 bacteriophage origin of replication; arrow indicates direction of (+) strand synthesis
   3147..27      +  CDS            EGFP (fragment) (across the origin): the original enhanced GFP (Yang et al., 1996) mammalian codon-optimized
