[The description below was written by a language model from this plasmid's Addgene catalogue record and pLannotate feature annotations shown in this document.]
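Description:
EGFP-Nsp12 is a mammalian expression plasmid built on the Clontech pEGFP-C1 backbone (about 4.7 kb without insert) for expressing and localising the SARS-CoV-2 non-structural protein 12 as a fluorescent fusion. A codon-optimised Nsp12 coding sequence of roughly 2.8 kb, PCR-amplified from a previously published template, was inserted between the EcoRI and BamHI sites of the multiple cloning site, both of which remain intact. This places it in frame downstream of EGFP, so the fluorescent protein sits at the N-terminus of the viral protein. Transcription is driven by the CMV promoter and terminated by the SV40 polyadenylation signal. The plasmid is maintained at high copy in E. coli under kanamycin selection, and the neomycin marker allows G418 selection of transfected mammalian cells.

The accompanying feature table comes from a 3,147-nt sequence record, which is much shorter than the approximately 7.5 kb expected for backbone plus insert. It therefore covers only the insert region and its immediate flanks: the end of the EGFP reading frame, a fragment of the multiple cloning site, a 2.8 kb CDS matched to the SARS-CoV-2 replicase polyprotein 1ab, the SV40 poly(A) region (including a short match to large T antigen sequence), and the edge of a phage-type origin. The CMV promoter, the bacterial origin and the kanamycin/neomycin cassette are not annotated there and are known only from the catalogue fields. The functional text attached to the polyprotein match describes the 2'-O-methyltransferase, a different cleavage product, and should not be read as describing Nsp12, which is the RNA-dependent RNA polymerase subunit. The construct belongs to a library of fluorescently tagged SARS-CoV-2 proteins made for imaging their subcellular distribution in different cell types.
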