Addgene plasmid #165117: EGFP-Nsp12
Purpose: mammalian expression and localization
Depositing lab: Bruno Antonny. Publication: A comprehensive library of fluorescent constructs of SARS-CoV-2 proteins and their initial characterisation in different cell types. Miserey-Lenkei S, Trajkovic K, D'Ambrosio JM, Patel AJ, Copic A, Mathur P, Schauer K, Goud B, Albanese V, Gautier R, Subra M, Kovacs D, Barelli H, Antonny B. Biol Cell. 2021 Jul;113(7):311-328. doi: 10.1111/boc.202000158. Epub 2021 May 10. PubMed 33666950.
Backbone
  Vector backbone: pEGFPC1
  Backbone manufacturer: Clontech
  Backbone size w/o insert (bp): 4700
  Vector type: Mammalian Expression
  Selectable markers: Neomycin (select with G418)
Growth in bacteria
  Bacterial resistance: Kanamycin, 50 μg/mL
  Growth temperature: 37°C
  Growth strain: DH5alpha
  Copy number: High Copy
Gene/Insert
  Gene/Insert name: Nsp12
  Species: codon optimized SARS-COV-2
  Insert size (bp): 2800
  Entrez Gene: ORF1ab (a.k.a. GU280_gp01)
  Promoter: CMV
  Tag / fusion protein: EGFP (N terminal on insert)
  Cloning method: Restriction Enzyme; 5′ cloning site EcoRI (not destroyed); 3′ cloning site BamHI (not destroyed)
  Sequencing primers: 5′ AACGAGAAGCGCGATCA; 3′ TATGTTTCAGGTTCAGG
Resource information
  A portion of this plasmid was derived from a plasmid made by: Inserts were prepared by PCR with templates that have been published elsewhere: Gordon et al., 2020a.
Terms and licenses: Academic/Nonprofit Terms; Industry Terms: Not Available to Industry
Depositor comments: Please visit https://www.biorxiv.org/content/10.1101/2020.12.19.423586v1 for BioRxiv preprint. bioRxiv 2020.12.19.423586v1
How to cite: EGFP-Nsp12 was a gift from Bruno Antonny (Addgene plasmid # 165117 ; http://n2t.net/addgene:165117 ; RRID:Addgene_165117)
