LOCUS       Exported 7509 bp ds-DNA circular SYN 13-MAY-2021
DEFINITION  mammalian expression and localization.
ACCESSION   .
VERSION     .
KEYWORDS    EGFP-Nsp12
SOURCE      synthetic DNA construct
  ORGANISM  synthetic DNA construct
REFERENCE   1 (bases 1 to 7509)
  AUTHORS   Miserey-Lenkei S, Trajkovic K, D'Ambrosio JM, Patel AJ, Copic A,
            Mathur P, Schauer K, Goud b, Albanese V, Gautier R, Subra M, Kovacs
            D, Barelli H, Antonny B
  TITLE     A comprehensive library of fluorescent constructs of SARS-CoV-2
            proteins and their initial characterization in different cell types
  JOURNAL   bioRxiv 423586
REFERENCE   2 (bases 1 to 7509)
  AUTHORS   .
  TITLE     Direct Submission
  JOURNAL   Exported May 13, 2021 from SnapGene Server 1.1.58
            http://www.snapgene.com
FEATURES             Location/Qualifiers
     source          1..7509
                     /organism="synthetic DNA construct"
                     /mol_type="other DNA"
     promoter        1..204
                     /label=CMV promoter
                     /note="human cytomegalovirus (CMV) immediate early
                     promoter"
     primer_bind     155..175
                     /label=CMV-F
                     /note="Human CMV immediate early promoter, forward primer"
     regulatory      243..252
                     /regulatory_class="other"
                     /note="vertebrate consensus sequence for strong initiation
                     of translation (Kozak, 1987)"
     CDS             249..965
                     /codon_start=1
                     /product="enhanced GFP"
                     /label=EGFP
                     /translation="MVSKGEELFTGVVPILVELDGDVNGHKFSVSGEGEGDATYGKLTL
                     KFICTTGKLPVPWPTLVTTLTYGVQCFSRYPDHMKQHDFFKSAMPEGYVQERTIFFKDD
                     GNYKTRAEVKFEGDTLVNRIELKGIDFKEDGNILGHKLEYNYNSHNVYIMADKQKNGIK
                     VNFKIRHNIEDGSVQLADHYQQNTPIGDGPVLLPDNHYLSTQSALSKDPNEKRDHMVLL
                     EFVTAAGITLGMDELYK"
     CDS             249..965
                     /codon_start=1
                     /product="the original enhanced GFP (Yang et al., 1996)"
                     /label=EGFP
                     /note="mammalian codon-optimized"
                     /translation="MVSKGEELFTGVVPILVELDGDVNGHKFSVSGEGEGDATYGKLTL
                     KFICTTGKLPVPWPTLVTTLTYGVQCFSRYPDHMKQHDFFKSAMPEGYVQERTIFFKDD
                     GNYKTRAEVKFEGDTLVNRIELKGIDFKEDGNILGHKLEYNYNSHNVYIMADKQKNGIK
                     VNFKIRHNIEDGSVQLADHYQQNTPIGDGPVLLPDNHYLSTQSALSKDPNEKRDHMVLL
                     EFVTAAGITLGMDELYK"
     primer_bind     complement(294..315)
                     /label=EGFP-N
                     /note="EGFP, reverse primer"
     primer_bind     complement(555..574)
                     /label=EXFP-R
                     /note="For distinguishing EGFP variants, reverse primer"
     primer_bind     902..923
                     /label=EGFP-C
                     /note="EGFP, forward primer"
     polyA_signal    3933..4054
                     /label=SV40 poly(A) signal
                     /note="SV40 polyadenylation signal"
     primer_bind     complement(3970..3989)
                     /label=SV40pA-R
                     /note="SV40 polyA, reverse primer"
     primer_bind     4024..4043
                     /label=EBV-rev
                     /note="SV40 polyA terminator, reverse primer"
     rep_origin      complement(4061..4516)
                     /direction=LEFT
                     /label=f1 ori
                     /note="f1 bacteriophage origin of replication; arrow
                     indicates direction of (+) strand synthesis"
     primer_bind     complement(4198..4219)
                     /label=F1ori-F
                     /note="F1 origin, forward primer"
     primer_bind     4410..4429
                     /label=F1ori-R
                     /note="F1 origin, reverse primer"
     promoter        4543..4647
                     /gene="bla"
                     /label=AmpR promoter
     promoter        4649..5006
                     /label=SV40 promoter
                     /note="SV40 enhancer and early promoter"
     primer_bind     complement(4672..4692)
                     /label=pBABE 3'
                     /note="SV40 enhancer, reverse primer for pBABE vectors"
     rep_origin      4857..4992
                     /label=SV40 ori
                     /note="SV40 origin of replication"
     primer_bind     4919..4938
                     /label=SV40pro-F
                     /note="SV40 promoter/origin, forward primer"
     CDS             5041..5835
                     /codon_start=1
                     /gene="aph(3')-II (or nptII)"
                     /product="aminoglycoside phosphotransferase from Tn5"
                     /label=NeoR/KanR
                     /note="confers resistance to neomycin, kanamycin, and G418
                     (Geneticin(R))"
                     /translation="MIEQDGLHAGSPAAWVERLFGYDWAQQTIGCSDAAVFRLSAQGRP
                     VLFVKTDLSGALNELQDEAARLSWLATTGVPCAAVLDVVTEAGRDWLLLGEVPGQDLLS
                     SHLAPAEKVSIMADAMRRLHTLDPATCPFDHQAKHRIERARTRMEAGLVDQDDLDEEHQ
                     GLAPAELFARLKASMPDGEDLVVTHGDACLPNIMVENGRFSGFIDCGRLGVADRYQDIA
                     LATRDIAEELGGEWADRFLVLYGIAAPDSQRIAFYRLLDEFF"
     primer_bind     complement(5095..5114)
                     /label=Neo-R
                     /note="Neomycin resistance gene, reverse primer"
     primer_bind     5705..5724
                     /label=Neo-F
                     /note="Neomycin resistance gene, forward primer"
     primer_bind     complement(6023..6042)
                     /label=TK-pA-R
                     /note="Thymidine kinase polyA, reverse primer"
     polyA_signal    6067..6114
                     /label=HSV TK poly(A) signal
                     /note="herpes simplex virus thymidine kinase
                     polyadenylation signal (Cole and Stacy, 1985)"
     rep_origin      6443..7031
                     /direction=RIGHT
                     /label=ori
                     /note="high-copy-number ColE1/pMB1/pBR322/pUC origin of
                     replication"
     primer_bind     6932..6951
                     /label=pBR322ori-F
                     /note="pBR322 origin, forward primer"
     enhancer        7206..7509
                     /label=CMV enhancer
                     /note="human cytomegalovirus immediate early enhancer"
ORIGIN
        1 gtgatgcggt tttggcagta catcaatggg cgtggatagc ggtttgactc acggggattt
       61 ccaagtctcc accccattga cgtcaatggg agtttgtttt ggcaccaaaa tcaacgggac
      121 tttccaaaat gtcgtaacaa ctccgcccca ttgacgcaaa tgggcggtag gcgtgtacgg
      181 tgggaggtct atataagcag agctggttta gtgaaccgtc agatccgcta gcgctaccgg
      241 tcgccaccat ggtgagcaag ggcgaggagc tgttcaccgg ggtggtgccc atcctggtcg
      301 agctggacgg cgacgtaaac ggccacaagt tcagcgtgtc cggcgagggc gagggcgatg
      361 ccacctacgg caagctgacc ctgaagttca tctgcaccac cggcaagctg cccgtgccct
      421 ggcccaccct cgtgaccacc ctgacctacg gcgtgcagtg cttcagccgc taccccgacc
      481 acatgaagca gcacgacttc ttcaagtccg ccatgcccga aggctacgtc caggagcgca
      541 ccatcttctt caaggacgac ggcaactaca agacccgcgc cgaggtgaag ttcgagggcg
      601 acaccctggt gaaccgcatc gagctgaagg gcatcgactt caaggaggac ggcaacatcc
      661 tggggcacaa gctggagtac aactacaaca gccacaacgt ctatatcatg gccgacaagc
      721 agaagaacgg catcaaggtg aacttcaaga tccgccacaa catcgaggac ggcagcgtgc
      781 agctcgccga ccactaccag cagaacaccc ccatcggcga cggccccgtg ctgctgcccg
      841 acaaccacta cctgagcacc cagtccgccc tgagcaaaga ccccaacgag aagcgcgatc
      901 acatggtcct gctggagttc gtgaccgccg ccgggatcac tctcggcatg gacgagctgt
      961 acaagtccgg actcagatct cgagctcaag cttcgaattc tatgtcagca gacgcacaaa
     1021 gttttctgaa ccgggtatgc ggagtcagtg cggcgaggct tacgccctgt ggtacgggaa
     1081 catcaacgga cgttgtttac cgcgccttcg acatatacaa tgataaagtc gccggcttcg
     1141 caaagttcct taaaacgaat tgctgtaggt tccaagaaaa ggacgaggat gataatttga
     1201 tagactccta cttcgtggtc aaacgacaca cgttttcaaa ttatcagcac gaggaaacga
     1261 tatataatct tcttaaagac tgccctgcag tggcaaaaca cgacttcttt aagttccgca
     1321 ttgacgggga tatggtcccc catatctccc gacagagatt gacgaaatat acaatggcgg
     1381 atctggtgta cgccctgaga cacttcgatg agggcaattg tgatacactc aaggagattc
     1441 tcgtgaccta caattgttgc gatgatgact atttcaataa gaaagactgg tacgacttcg
     1501 tcgaaaaccc tgatatattg agggtgtacg caaacctggg tgaacgagta agacaggcac
     1561 ttctgaaaac cgtccaattc tgcgacgcta tgagaaacgc gggcattgtt ggtgtgctta
     1621 cgctggataa ccaagacctc aatggtaatt ggtacgattt tggggacttc atccaaacca
     1681 ctcctggctc aggcgttccc gtggtagaca gctactattc tttgttgatg ccaattctta
     1741 cactcacaag ggccctgacc gctgagtcac acgtcgatac ggacttgacc aagccctaca
     1801 tcaagtggga tcttctgaag tacgacttta ccgaggaacg attgaagctt tttgatcgct
     1861 actttaaata ctgggatcag acgtaccacc caaactgcgt gaattgcctg gatgaccgat
     1921 gtatactcca ttgcgcgaac tttaacgttt tgttctctac agtatttcct ccgacgagct
     1981 tcggaccgct tgtgagaaag atattcgtcg acggcgtccc atttgttgtc agcactggtt
     2041 accactttcg cgagttgggg gtggtccaca atcaggatgt caatttgcat tcctccaggc
     2101 tttcttttaa agagttgctt gtttatgccg ctgaccccgc gatgcatgca gcctctggga
     2161 atcttttgct ggacaaaagg acgacgtgct ttagcgttgc tgcccttaca aataacgtag
     2221 catttcaaac cgtaaaaccc ggtaatttta ataaagattt ttatgatttt gcagtctcta
     2281 agggtttttt caaggagggg agtagtgtag agcttaaaca tttttttttc gctcaggatg
     2341 gtaacgctgc gatcagcgac tacgactact atcgatacaa tctcccgacg atgtgtgata
     2401 tcaggcagtt gttgttcgtt gtagaagtgg ttgataagta ttttgactgt tatgacggcg
     2461 gctgtatcaa tgccaaccag gtcattgtga ataacctcga taaatctgcc gggttcccct
     2521 ttaacaagtg ggggaaggcg cgactgtact acgacagcat gtcttacgaa gatcaggacg
     2581 cactctttgc atacacaaag aggaatgtga taccgactat aactcaaatg aaccttaagt
     2641 atgcaatcag cgcgaaaaat cgggctagga ctgttgccgg agttagcata tgtagtacca
     2701 tgacaaaccg acagttccac cagaagttgc tgaaatcaat tgctgcgacc cggggtgcga
     2761 ctgtagtaat cgggacatca aagttctacg gcgggtggca taacatgctc aagacggtct
     2821 actcagacgt tgagaatccg catcttatgg gttgggatta tccaaagtgt gacagggcga
     2881 tgcccaacat gttgcggata atggcctcct tggtacttgc acggaaacat acaacctgct
     2941 gtagtttgtc acaccgattt taccgactgg caaacgaatg tgctcaggtt ctcagtgaaa
     3001 tggtaatgtg tggcggctcc ctctacgtta agcccggtgg cacaagctct ggagacgcaa
     3061 ctactgccta tgcaaacagt gtattcaaca tctgccaggc tgtcacggcc aatgttaacg
     3121 cattgctttc cactgacgga aataagattg cagacaaata cgtgagaaat ttgcaacata
     3181 gactctacga atgcctctat cgcaatcgcg atgttgatac ggacttcgtt aatgagttct
     3241 atgcttactt gcgaaagcac ttctccatga tgattctgtc agacgacgct gtagtatgct
     3301 ttaattcaac gtatgcctcc cagggtctgg tcgcgtccat aaaaaatttt aaaagcgtcc
     3361 tgtattacca aaataacgtt ttcatgagcg aagcgaaatg ttggaccgag actgatctta
     3421 ctaagggccc tcatgagttc tgctcacaac acactatgtt ggtcaagcag ggcgacgatt
     3481 acgtgtatct tccttatccc gatcctagta ggattcttgg agcaggttgc ttcgtggatg
     3541 atatcgtcaa aacggacggc accctcatga tagagaggtt cgtctctttg gctatagacg
     3601 cgtatccgct tactaaacat cctaaccaag aatacgcgga tgtattccat ctttatctgc
     3661 agtatatcag aaagttgcat gatgagctga ccggtcacat gttggacatg tatagcgtga
     3721 tgcttaccaa tgacaatact tcacggtact gggaacctga attttacgag gcgatgtata
     3781 cgcctcacac cgtcctgcag taaggatcca ccggatctag ataactgatc ataatcagcc
     3841 ataccacatt tgtagaggtt ttacttgctt taaaaaacct cccacacctc cccctgaacc
     3901 tgaaacataa aatgaatgca attgttgttg ttaacttgtt tattgcagct tataatggtt
     3961 acaaataaag caatagcatc acaaatttca caaataaagc atttttttca ctgcattcta
     4021 gttgtggttt gtccaaactc atcaatgtat cttaacgcgt aaattgtaag cgttaatatt
     4081 ttgttaaaat tcgcgttaaa tttttgttaa atcagctcat tttttaacca ataggccgaa
     4141 atcggcaaaa tcccttataa atcaaaagaa tagaccgaga tagggttgag tgttgttcca
     4201 gtttggaaca agagtccact attaaagaac gtggactcca acgtcaaagg nnnnnnnnnn
     4261 nnnnnnnnnn nnnnnnnnnn nnnnnnnnnn nnnnnnnnnt nnnnnnnnnn nnnnnnnnnn
     4321 nnnnnnnnnn nnnnnnnnnn nnnnnnnnnn nnnnnnnnnn nnnnnnnnnn nnnnnnnnnn
     4381 nnnnnnnnnn ngnnnnnnnn nnnnnnnnnn nnnnnnnnnn nnnnnnnnnn nnnnnnnnnn
     4441 nnnnnnnnnn nnnnnnnnnn nnnnnnnnnn nnnnnnnnnn nnnnnnnnnn nnnnnnnnnn
     4501 nnnnnnnnnn nnnnnncagg tggcactttt cggggaaatg tgcgcggaac ccctatttgt
     4561 ttatttttct aaatacattc aaatatgtat ccgctcatga gacaataacc ctgataaatg
     4621 cttcaataat attgaaaaag gaagagtcct gaggcggaaa gaaccagctg tggaatgtgt
     4681 gtcagttagg gtgtggaaag tccccaggct ccccagcagg cagaagtatg caaagcatgc
     4741 atctcaatta gtcagcaacc aggtgtggaa agtccccagg ctccccagca ggcagaagta
     4801 tgcaaagcat gcatctcaat tagtcagcaa ccatagtccc gcccctaact ccgcccatcc
     4861 cgcccctaac tccgcccagt tccgcccatt ctccgcccca tggctgacta atttttttta
     4921 tttatgcaga ggccgaggcc gcctcggcct ctgagctatt ccagaagtag tgaggaggct
     4981 tttttggagg cctaggcttt tgcaaagatc gatcaagaga caggatgagg atcgtttcgc
     5041 atgattgaac aagatggatt gcacgcaggt tctccggccg cttgggtgga gaggctattc
     5101 ggctatgact gggcacaaca gacaatcggc tgctctgatg ccgccgtgtt ccggctgtca
     5161 gcgcaggggc gcccggttct ttttgtcaag accgacctgt ccggtgccct gaatgaactg
     5221 caagacgagg cagcgcggct atcgtggctg gccacgacgg gcgttccttg cgcagctgtg
     5281 ctcgacgttg tcactgaagc gggaagggac tggctgctat tgggcgaagt gccggggcag
     5341 gatctcctgt catctcacct tgctcctgcc gagaaagtat ccatcatggc tgatgcaatg
     5401 cggcggctgc atacgcttga tccggctacc tgcccattcg accaccaagc gaaacatcgc
     5461 atcgagcgag cacgtactcg gatggaagcc ggtcttgtcg atcaggatga tctggacgaa
     5521 gagcatcagg ggctcgcgcc agccgaactg ttcgccaggc tcaaggcgag catgcccgac
     5581 ggcgaggatc tcgtcgtgac ccatggcgat gcctgcttgc cgaatatcat ggtggaaaat
     5641 ggccgctttt ctggattcat cgactgtggc cggctgggtg tggcggaccg ctatcaggac
     5701 atagcgttgg ctacccgtga tattgctgaa gagcttggcg gcgaatgggc tgaccgcttc
     5761 ctcgtgcttt acggtatcgc cgctcccgat tcgcagcgca tcgccttcta tcgccttctt
     5821 gacgagttct tctgagcggg actctggggt tcgaaatgac cgaccaagcg acgcccaacc
     5881 tgccatcacg agatttcgat tccaccgccg ccttctatga aaggttgggc ttcggaatcg
     5941 ttttccggga cgccggctgg atgatcctcc agcgcgggga tctcatgctg gagttcttcg
     6001 cccaccctag ggggaggcta actgaaacac ggaaggagac aataccggaa ggaacccgcg
     6061 ctatgacggc aataaaaaga cagaataaaa cgcacggtgt tgggtcgttt gttcataaac
     6121 gcggggttcg gtcccagggc tggcactctg tcgatacccc accgagaccc cattggggcc
     6181 aatacgcccg cgtttcttcc ttttccccac cccacccccc aagttcgggt gaaggcccag
     6241 ggctcgcagc caacgtcggg gcggcaggcc ctgccatagc ctcaggttac tcatatatac
     6301 tttagattga tttaaaactt catttttaat ttaaaaggat ctaggtgaag atcctttttg
     6361 ataatctcat gaccaaaatc ccttaacgtg agttttcgtt ccactgagcg tcagaccccg
     6421 tagaaaagat caaaggatct tcttgagatc ctttttttct gcgcgtaatc tgctgcttgc
     6481 aaacaaaaaa accaccgcta ccagcggtgg tttgtttgcc ggatcaagag ctaccaactc
     6541 tttttccgaa ggtaactggc ttcagcagag cgcagatacc aaatactgtt cttctagtgt
     6601 agccgtagtt aggccaccac ttcaagaact ctgtagcacc gcctacatac ctcgctctgc
     6661 taatcctgtt accagtggct gctgccagtg gcgataagtc gtgtcttacc gggttggact
     6721 caagacgata gttaccggat aaggcgcagc ggtcgggctg aacggggggt tcgtgcacac
     6781 agcccagctt ggagcgaacg acctacaccg aactgagata cctacagcgt gagctatgag
     6841 aaagcgccac gcttcccgaa gggagaaagg cggacaggta tccggtaagc ggcagggtcg
     6901 gaacaggaga gcgcacgagg gagcttccag ggggaaacgc ctggtatctt tatagtcctg
     6961 tcgggtttcg ccacctctga cttgagcgtc gatttttgtg atgctcgtca ggggggcgga
     7021 gcctatggaa aaacgccagc aacgcggcct ttttacggtt cctggccttt tgctggcctt
     7081 ttgctcacat gttctttcct gcgttatccc ctgattctgt ggataaccgt attaccgcca
     7141 tgcattagtt attaatagta atcaattacg gggtcattag ttcatagccc atatatggag
     7201 ttccgcgtta cataacttac ggtaaatggc ccgcctggct gaccgcccaa cgacccccgc
     7261 ccattgacgt caataatgac gtatgttccc atagtaacgc caatagggac tttccattga
     7321 cgtcaatggg tggagtattt acggtaaact gcccacttgg cagtacatca agtgtatcat
     7381 atgccaagta cgccccctat tgacgtcaat gacggtaaat ggcccgcctg gcattatgcc
     7441 cagtacatga ccttatggga ctttcctact tggcagtaca tctacgtatt agtcatcgct
     7501 attaccatg
//
